Addgene plasmid #122103: AAV-EF1α1.1-FLPX-rc [Chronos-tdTomato]
Purpose: AAV-mediated expression of Chronos-tdTomato under the EF1α1.1 promoter in frt/reversed (Flp-dependent) manner. tdTomato has codons varied to reduce recombination.
Depositing lab: Edward Boyden. Depositing organization: Massachusetts Institute of Technology. Publication: Independent optical excitation of distinct neural populations. Klapoetke NC, Murata Y, Kim SS, Pulver SR, Birdsey-Benson A, Cho YK, Morimoto TK, Chuong AS, Carpenter EJ, Tian Z, Wang J, Xie Y, Yan Z, Zhang Y, Chow BY, Surek B, Melkonian M, Jayaraman V, Constantine-Paton M, Wong GK, Boyden ES. Nat Methods. 2014 Mar;11(3):338-46. doi: 10.1038/nmeth.2836. Epub 2014 Feb 9. PubMed 24509633.
Backbone
  Vector backbone: AAV- EF1α1.1-FLPX
  Backbone manufacturer: Epoch
  Backbone size w/o insert (bp): 5156
  Total vector size (bp): 7577
  Vector type: Mammalian Expression, AAV
Growth in bacteria
  Bacterial resistance: Ampicillin, 100 μg/mL
  Growth temperature: 37°C
  Growth strain: NEB Stable
  Growth instructions: Can use DH5alpha at 37°C or Stbl3 at 30°C. Carbenicillin is preferred over ampicillin. In DH5alpha this plasmid may act more like a high copy plasmid, although in Stbl3 it may act more like a low copy plasmid.
  Copy number: High Copy
Gene/Insert
  Gene/Insert name: Chronos-tdTomato (alt names: Stigeoclonium helveticum channelrhodopsin-tdTomato; ChR90-tdTomato)
  Species: Synthetic; Stigeoclonium helveticum
  Insert size (bp): 2421
  GenBank ID: KF992040
  Promoter: EF1a(1.1kb short version)
  Tag / fusion protein: tdTomato (C terminal on insert)
  Cloning method: Restriction Enzyme; 5′ cloning site EcoRI (unknown if destroyed); 3′ cloning site BamHI (unknown if destroyed)
  Sequencing primers: 5′ ggatcttggttcattctcaag; 3′ aaagagacagcaaccagg
Terms and licenses: Academic/Nonprofit Terms; Industry Terms: Not Available to Industry
Depositor comments: The plasmid is fully sequenced in the coding sequence regions (opsin-fluorophore and important flanking regions). Multiple digestions were done to verify the vector structure. The construct and the virus were both tested in vitro.
How to cite: AAV-EF1α1.1-FLPX-rc [Chronos-tdTomato] was a gift from Edward Boyden (Addgene plasmid # 122103 ; http://n2t.net/addgene:122103 ; RRID:Addgene_122103)
