[The description below was written by a language model from this plasmid's Addgene catalogue record and pLannotate feature annotations shown in this document.]
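Description:
AAV-EF1α1.1-FLPX-rc [Chronos-tdTomato] is a 7,577 bp adeno-associated virus transfer plasmid for Flp recombinase-dependent expression of a fluorescently tagged channelrhodopsin in mammalian cells. It is propagated in E. coli through a high-copy ColE1/pUC-type origin with ampicillin (β-lactamase) selection, and it also carries an f1 phage origin. The expression cassette lies between AAV2 inverted terminal repeats, which direct replication and packaging of the intervening DNA into AAV particles. The feature table annotates a complete ITR downstream of the cassette but only short ITR fragments at the upstream end.

Transcription is driven by the 1.1 kb short version of the human EF1α promoter, annotated as the core promoter plus truncated intron A. Downstream, the 2,421 bp insert sits in reverse-complement orientation. It encodes Chronos, the Stigeoclonium helveticum channelrhodopsin also called ChR90, fused at its C terminus to tdTomato, whose codons were varied to reduce recombination between the tandem repeats. The opsin region is not annotated as Chronos; the tool reports only a short CoChR-like match there, presumably reflecting homology among channelrhodopsins. The inverted coding sequence is bracketed by minimal FRT sites in opposing orientation. Each is adjacent to a short stretch annotated as a β-globin intron fragment, whose identity the record does not clarify. Without Flp the open reading frame is antisense to the promoter and is not expressed, whereas Flp activity inverts the cassette into the sense orientation. A WPRE and bovine growth hormone polyadenylation signal follow to enhance transcript stability and processing.

The construct is meant for producing AAV that restricts optogenetic excitation and red fluorescent labelling to Flp-expressing cells. The depositor notes that both plasmid and virus were tested in vitro.
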