Features (pLannotate 1.2.2; 21 found; start..end, strand, type, name):
     12..39      +  repeat_region  AAV2 ITR (fragment): inverted terminal repeat of adeno-associated virus serotype 2 inverted
     68..95      +  repeat_region  AAV2 ITR (fragment): inverted terminal repeat of adeno-associated virus serotype 2 inverted
    164..375     +  promoter       EF-1α core promoter: core promoter for human elongation factor EF-1α
    376..485     +  intron         EF-1α intron A (fragment): intron upstream of the start codon of human EF-1α
   1111..1314    +  intron         EF-1α intron A: truncated intron upstream of the start codon of human EF-1α
   1330..1363    +  protein_bind   FRT (minimal): supports FLP-mediated excision but not integration (Turan and Bode, 2011) FLP recombinase from the Saccharomyces cerevisiae 2μ plasmid
   1364..1413    -  intron         β-globin intron (fragment): internally truncated intron from human β-globin
   1460..2884    -  CDS            tdTomato: tdTomato is a basic (constitutively fluorescent) orange fluorescent protein published in 2004, derived from Discosoma sp.. It is reported to be a somewhat slowly-maturing tandem dimer with low acid sensitivity.
   3224..3251    -  CDS            CoChR (fragment): high-photocurrent channelrhodopsin from Chloromonas oogama (Shemesh et al., 2017)
   3901..3934    -  protein_bind   FRT (minimal): supports FLP-mediated excision but not integration (Turan and Bode, 2011) FLP recombinase from the Saccharomyces cerevisiae 2μ plasmid
   3935..3985    -  intron         β-globin intron (fragment): internally truncated intron from human β-globin
   4024..4612    +  misc_feature   WPRE: woodchuck hepatitis virus posttranscriptional regulatory element
   4615..4838    +  polyA_signal   bGH poly(A) signal: bovine growth hormone polyadenylation signal
   4840..4980    +  repeat_region  AAV2 ITR: inverted terminal repeat of adeno-associated virus serotype 2 inverted
   4985..5036    -  misc_feature   bom (fragment): basis of mobility region from pBR322
   5055..5510    +  rep_origin     f1 ori (sequence partly withheld): f1 bacteriophage origin of replication; arrow indicates direction of (+) strand synthesis
   5511..5560    -  misc_feature   bom (fragment): basis of mobility region from pBR322
   5662..5697    -  CDS            rop (fragment): Rop protein, which maintains plasmids at low copy number; rop
   5792..5896    +  promoter       AmpR promoter: bla
   5897..6757    +  CDS            AmpR: β-lactamase; bla; confers resistance to ampicillin, carbenicillin, and related antibiotics
   6928..7516    +  rep_origin     ori: high-copy-number ColE1/pMB1/pBR322/pUC origin of replication
>Addgene plasmid #122103 | AAV-EF1α1.1-FLPX-rc [Chronos-tdTomato] | addgene full sequence | sequence record 256678 | Addgene NGS Result
CCTGCAGGCAGCTGCGCGCTCGCTCGCTCACTGAGGCCGCCCGGGCGTCGGGCGACCTTTGGTCGCCCGG
CCTCAGTGAGCGAGCGAGCGCGCAGAGAGGGAGTGGCCAACTCCATCACTAGGGGTTCCTGTCGACTTAA
TTAAGGCTCCGGTGCCCGTCAGTGGGCAGAGCGCACATCGCCCACAGTCCCCGAGAAGTTGGGGGGAGGG
GTCGGCAATTGAACCGGTGCCTAGAGAAGGTGGCGCGGGGTAAACTGGGAAAGTGATGTCGTGTACTGGC
TCCGCCTTTTTCCCGAGGGTGGGGGAGAACCGTATATAAGTGCAGTAGTCGCCGTGAACGTTCTTTTTCG
CAACGGGTTTGCCGCCAGAACACAGGTAAGTGCCGTGTGTGGTTCCCGCGGGCCTGGCCTCTTTACGGGT
TATGGCCCTTGCGTGCCTTGAATTACTTCCACCTGGCTGCAGTACGTGATTCTTGATCCCGAGCTTCGGG
TTGGAAGTGGGTGGGAGAGTTCGAGGCCTTGCGCTTAAGGAGCCCCTTCGCCTCGTGCTTGAGTTGAGGC
CTGGCCTGGGCGCTGGGGCCGCCGCGTGCGAATCTGGTGGCACCTTCGCGCCTGTCTCGCTGCTTTCGAT
AAGTCTCTAGCCATTTAAAATTTTTGATGACCTGCTGCGACGCTTTTTTTCTGGCAAGATAGTCTTGTAA
ATGCGGGCCAAGATCTGCACACTGGTATTTCGGTTTTTGGGGCCGCGGGCGGCGACGGGGCCCGTGCGTC
CCAGCGCACATGTTCGACGAGGCGGGGCCTGCGAGCGCGGCCACCGAGAATCGGACGGGGGTAGTCTCAA
GCTGGCCGGCCTGCTCTGGTGCCTGGCCTCGCGCCGCCGTGTATCGCCCCGCCCTGGGCGGCAAGGCTGG
CCCGGTCGGCACCAGTTGCGTGAGCGGAAAGATGGCCGCTTCCCGGCCCTGCTGCAGGGAGCTCAAAATG
GAGGACGCGGCGCTCGGGAGAGCGGGCGGGTGAGTCACCCACACAAAGGAAAAGGGCCTTTCCGTCCTCA
GCCGTCGCTTCATGTGACTCCACGGAGTACCGGGCGCCGTCCAGGCACCTCGATTAGTTCTCGAGCTTTT
GGAGTACGTCGTCTTTAGGTTGGGGGGAGGGGTTTTATGCGATGGAGTTTCCCCACACTGAGTGGGTGGA
GACTGAAGTTAGGCCAGCTTGGCACTTGATGTAATTCTCCTTGGAATTTGCCCTTTTTGAGTTTGGATCT
TGGTTCATTCTCAAGCCTCAGACAGTGGTTCAAAGTTTTTTTCTTCCATTTCAGGTGTCGTGAGCTAGCG
AAGTTCCTATTCTCTAGAAAGTATAGGAACTTCGCAGAATGGTAGCTGGATTGTAGCTGCTATTAGCAAT
ATGAAACCTCTTAGAAGTTCCTATTCTTCAAAAGGTATAGGAACTTCGAATTCTCATTACTTATACAGCT
CATCCATGCCGTACAGAAACAGATGGTGGCGTCCTTCAGACCTCTCATACTGTTCCACAATGGTGTAGTC
TTCATTGTGGGATGTGATATCCAGCTTGGTGTCCACATAGTAATAGCCGGGCAGCTGCACTGGTTTCTTG
GCCATGTAGATGGTTTTGAACTCCACCAGGTAGTGGCCGCCGTCTTTCAGCTTCAGGGCCTGGTGGATTT
CGCCCTTCAGCACTCCGTCTCTAGGATACAGCCGTTCAGTGCTGGCCTCCCACCCCATTGTTTTCTTCTG
CATCACGGGCCCATCGGGTGGAAAATTGGTGCCGCGCATTTTGACTTTGTAGATCAGAGTGCCATCCTGC
AGAGAGGAGTCCTGTGTCACGGTCACCAGGCCTCCATCTTCAAAATTCATCACTCTCTCCCACTTAAAGC
CCTCTGGGAAAGACAGTTTCTTGTAATCAGGAATGTCAGCGGGATGCTTGACATAGGCCTTACTTCCGTA
CATAAACTGAGGAGACAGGATATCCCAAGCGAAAGGCAGTGGTCCTCCCTTGGTCACTTTCAGCTTGGCA
GTCTGTGTGCCCTCGTAAGGCCTCCCTTCGCCCTCTCCTTCAATCTCAAATTCGTGCCCATTCATGCTGC
CCTCCATGCGCACCTTAAACCTCATGAACTCTTTGATCACAGCCATATTGTTATCCTCGCTTGAGGCGGT
TCCACTAGACCCTGAGCCGGTACTTCCAGTCCCATGGCCCAGGAACAGATGGTGTCTCCCCTCGCTCCGT
TCATACTGCTCCACAATAGTGTAGTCCTCGTTGTGTGAAGTGATATCCAGTTTTGTGTCCACGTAATAGT
AGCCTGGCAGCTGCACAGGTTTCTTGGCCATGTAGATTGTCTTGAACTCCACCAGGTAATGTCCCCCATC
TTTCAGCTTCAGAGCCTGGTGGATTTCTCCTTTCAGCACCCCGTCGCGTGGATACAGCCTTTCGGTGGAG
GCCTCCCATCCCATAGTTTTCTTCTGCATCACAGGTCCATCAGGGGGAAAATTTGTCCCTCTCATTTTCA
CCTTGTAGATCAGGGTCCCATCCTGCAGGGAGCTGTCCTGGGTCACAGTCACCAGGCCTCCGTCCTCGAA
GTTCATCACTCTTTCCCACTTAAACCCCTCGGGGAAGCTCAGTTTCTTATAATCGGGAATGTCAGCTGGA
TGTTTCACATAGGCCTTGGAGCCGTACATAAACTGTGGGCTCAGGATGTCCCAAGCGAATGGCAGAGGCC
CGCCCTTTGTCACTTTCAGCTTGGCTGTCTGGGTGCCCTCGTAGGGCCGTCCCTCTCCTTCTCCCTCAAT
TTCGAACTCGTGGCCGTTCATGCTTCCTTCCATTCTCACCTTAAACCGCATGAACTCTTTGATCACTTCC
TCGCCCTTACTCACTGCTACTACCGGTGCCGCCACTCCTCCCTCCTCCTCCTCGTCGACGAAGGTCTCGA
TCTCCATGTTCTCGCCGGCCACGTTGATGGTGGTTGTCTTCCGGATGTCGCCGTGGATCAGGATGTGCTC
GTGGATCTTCACTCTCAGGTGGTGGCCCAGGAAGCCCCAAGTGTTCTTGCTGATCAGATCCAGGATCAGG
TGGCCGATTCCGCTGGTGTAAGGTGTGATCAGGCCCAGTCCCTCGTGTCCGGCGATGAACATCACGGGGA
ACATCAGCCAAGAGCAGAAGAAGACGTAGGCCATGATCTTGCAAATCTTCCGGCAGACGCCTTTGGGCAG
GGTGTGGTAGCTCTCGATATACACCTTGGCGATCTGGAAGAAGCAAGTCACGCCGTAGAACAGGCCGATC
ATGAAGAACAGGATCTTCAGGGGGCCCTTTGTAAAGGCGGCTGTGATCCCCCACACGATGTTGCCGATGT
CGGTCACCAGGATGGTCATGGTCCGCTTGCTGTACTCTTCGTGCAGTCCGGTCAGGTTGCTCAGGTGGAT
CAGGATCACGGGGCAAGTCAGGAGCCACATGCTGTACCGCAGCCAAATCACGGCTCCTCCGTTGGTCTGG
TACACTGTGGCTGGGCTGTCGACCTCGTGGAACAGCTCGATGAAGCACTTGACGAGCTCGATCACGCAGA
CGTAGACCTCCTCCCAGCCGGTTGTGGCCTTGAAGCTGTGCCAACCGTAGAAGATGAGCTGCACGATAGC
CACGATCACGGTGAACCACTGGAGTCCCACTGCGATCTTGTGCTGCAGCTCGGTTCCGTGGTTGATGTGG
GGGAAGCAACCGTGATCGGCTCCGGCTGTTGTGGCGTTAGAGGTTTCTCCGTGAGCGTCTGCTGCTGGTG
TCACCACTGCTGCGGCGCTCAGCAGGCCTCTAATTGTGGCTTCGGCGCTAGGCACGGCTGAGATAAAGGC
GTGGGTCATTGTGGCGGCTGTTTCCATGGTGGCGGATCCGGCGGCGCGCCGAAGTTCCTATACTTTCTAG
AGAATAGGAACTTCTTGCCTTAACCCAGAAATTATCACTGTTATTCTTTAGAATGGTGCAAAGAGAAGTT
CCTATACCTTTTGAAGAATAGGAACTTCTCCGGAATCAACCTCTGGATTACAAAATTTGTGAAAGATTGA
CTGGTATTCTTAACTATGTTGCTCCTTTTACGCTATGTGGATACGCTGCTTTAATGCCTTTGTATCATGC
TATTGCTTCCCGTATGGCTTTCATTTTCTCCTCCTTGTATAAATCCTGGTTGCTGTCTCTTTATGAGGAG
TTGTGGCCCGTTGTCAGGCAACGTGGCGTGGTGTGCACTGTGTTTGCTGACGCAACCCCCACTGGTTGGG
GCATTGCCACCACCTGTCAGCTCCTTTCCGGGACTTTCGCTTTCCCCCTCCCTATTGCCACGGCGGAACT
CATCGCCGCCTGCCTTGCCCGCTGCTGGACAGGGGCTCGGCTGTTGGGCACTGACAATTCCGTGGTGTTG
TCGGGGAAGCTGACGTCCTTTCCATGGCTGCTCGCCTGTGTTGCCACCTGGATTCTGCGCGGGACGTCCT
TCTGCTACGTCCCTTCGGCCCTCAATCCAGCGGACCTTCCTTCCCGCGGCCTGCTGCCGGCTCTGCGGCC
TCTTCCGCGTCTTCGCCTTCGCCCTCAGACGAGTCGGATCTCCCTTTGGGCCGCCTCCCCGCCTTGTGCC
TTCTAGTTGCCAGCCATCTGTTGTTTGCCCCTCCCCCGTGCCTTCCTTGACCCTGGAAGGTGCCACTCCC
ACTGTCCTTTCCTAATAAAATGAGGAAATTGCATCGCATTGTCTGAGTAGGTGTCATTCTATTCTGGGGG
GTGGGGTGGGGCAGGACAGCAAGGGGGAGGATTGGGAAGACAATAGCAGGCATGCTGGGGATGCGGTGGG
CTCTATGGCAGGAACCCCTAGTGATGGAGTTGGCCACTCCCTCTCTGCGCGCTCGCTCGCTCACTGAGGC
CGGGCGACCAAAGGTCGCCCGACGCCCGGGCTTTGCCCGGGCGGCCTCAGTGAGCGAGCGAGCGCGCAGC
TGCCTGCAGGGGCGCCTGATGCGGTATTTTCTCCTTACGCATCTGTGCGGTATTTCACACCGCATA
[95 nt withheld, positions 5037-5131]
T
[46 nt withheld, positions 5133-5178]
C
[141 nt withheld, positions 5180-5320]
CCTTTGACGTTGGAGTCCACGTTCTTT
[37 nt withheld, positions 5348-5384]
ACTCTATCTCGGGCTATTCTTTTGATTTATAAGGGATTTTGCCGATTTCGGTCTATTGGTTAAAAAATGA
GCTGATTTAACAAAAATTTAACGCGAATTTTAACAAAATATTAACGTTTACAATTTTATGGTGCACTCTC
AGTACAATCTGCTCTGATGCCGCATAGTTAAGCCAGCCCCGACACCCGCCAACACCCGCTGACGCGCCCT
GACGGGCTTGTCTGCTCCCGGCATCCGCTTACAGACAAGCTGTGACCGTCTCCGGGAGCTGCATGTGTCA
GAGGTTTTCACCGTCATCACCGAAACGCGCGAGACGAAAGGGCCTCGTGATACGCCTATTTTTATAGGTT
AATGTCATGATAATAATGGTTTCTTAGACGTCAGGTGGCACTTTTCGGGGAAATGTGCGCGGAACCCCTA
TTTGTTTATTTTTCTAAATACATTCAAATATGTATCCGCTCATGAGACAATAACCCTGATAAATGCTTCA
ATAATATTGAAAAAGGAAGAGTATGAGTATTCAACATTTCCGTGTCGCCCTTATTCCCTTTTTTGCGGCA
TTTTGCCTTCCTGTTTTTGCTCACCCAGAAACGCTGGTGAAAGTAAAAGATGCTGAAGATCAGTTGGGTG
CACGAGTGGGTTACATCGAACTGGATCTCAACAGCGGTAAGATCCTTGAGAGTTTTCGCCCCGAAGAACG
TTTTCCAATGATGAGCACTTTTAAAGTTCTGCTATGTGGCGCGGTATTATCCCGTATTGACGCCGGGCAA
GAGCAACTCGGTCGCCGCATACACTATTCTCAGAATGACTTGGTTGAGTACTCACCAGTCACAGAAAAGC
ATCTTACGGATGGCATGACAGTAAGAGAATTATGCAGTGCTGCCATAACCATGAGTGATAACACTGCGGC
CAACTTACTTCTGACAACGATCGGAGGACCGAAGGAGCTAACCGCTTTTTTGCACAACATGGGGGATCAT
GTAACTCGCCTTGATCGTTGGGAACCGGAGCTGAATGAAGCCATACCAAACGACGAGCGTGACACCACGA
TGCCTGTAGCAATGGCAACAACGTTGCGCAAACTATTAACTGGCGAACTACTTACTCTAGCTTCCCGGCA
ACAATTAATAGACTGGATGGAGGCGGATAAAGTTGCAGGACCACTTCTGCGCTCGGCCCTTCCGGCTGGC
TGGTTTATTGCTGATAAATCTGGAGCCGGTGAGCGTGGGTCTCGCGGTATCATTGCAGCACTGGGGCCAG
ATGGTAAGCCCTCCCGTATCGTAGTTATCTACACGACGGGGAGTCAGGCAACTATGGATGAACGAAATAG
ACAGATCGCTGAGATAGGTGCCTCACTGATTAAGCATTGGTAACTGTCAGACCAAGTTTACTCATATATA
CTTTAGATTGATTTAAAACTTCATTTTTAATTTAAAAGGATCTAGGTGAAGATCCTTTTTGATAATCTCA
TGACCAAAATCCCTTAACGTGAGTTTTCGTTCCACTGAGCGTCAGACCCCGTAGAAAAGATCAAAGGATC
TTCTTGAGATCCTTTTTTTCTGCGCGTAATCTGCTGCTTGCAAACAAAAAAACCACCGCTACCAGCGGTG
GTTTGTTTGCCGGATCAAGAGCTACCAACTCTTTTTCCGAAGGTAACTGGCTTCAGCAGAGCGCAGATAC
CAAATACTGTTCTTCTAGTGTAGCCGTAGTTAGGCCACCACTTCAAGAACTCTGTAGCACCGCCTACATA
CCTCGCTCTGCTAATCCTGTTACCAGTGGCTGCTGCCAGTGGCGATAAGTCGTGTCTTACCGGGTTGGAC
TCAAGACGATAGTTACCGGATAAGGCGCAGCGGTCGGGCTGAACGGGGGGTTCGTGCACACAGCCCAGCT
TGGAGCGAACGACCTACACCGAACTGAGATACCTACAGCGTGAGCTATGAGAAAGCGCCACGCTTCCCGA
AGGGAGAAAGGCGGACAGGTATCCGGTAAGCGGCAGGGTCGGAACAGGAGAGCGCACGAGGGAGCTTCCA
GGGGGAAACGCCTGGTATCTTTATAGTCCTGTCGGGTTTCGCCACCTCTGACTTGAGCGTCGATTTTTGT
GATGCTCGTCAGGGGGGCGGAGCCTATGGAAAAACGCCAGCAACGCGGCCTTTTTACGGTTCCTGGCCTT
TTGCTGGCCTTTTGCTCACATGT
